>Addgene plasmid #100899 | pDG335 | addgene full sequence | sequence record 195324 | Addgene NGS Result
GAGGGCCTATTTCCCATGATTCCTTCATATTTGCATATACGATACAAGGCTGTTAGAGAGATAATTGGAA
TTAATTTGACTGTAAACACAAAGATATTAGTACAAAATACGTGACGTAGAAAGTAATAATTTCTTGGGTA
GTTTGCAGTTTTAAAATTATGTTTTAAAATGGACTATCATATGCTTACCGTAACTTGAAAGTATTTCGAT
TTCTTGGCTTTATATATCTTGTGGAAAGGACGAAACACCGGGTCTTCGAGAAGACCTGTTTTAGAGCTAG
AAATAGCAAGTTAAAATAAGGCTAGTCCGTTATCAACTTGAAAAAGTGGCACCGAGTCGGTGCTTTTTTG
TTTTAGAGCTAGAAATAGCAAGTTAAAATAAGGCTAGTCCGTTTTTAGCGCGTGCGCCAATTCTGCAGAC
AAATGGCTCTAGAGGTACCCGTTACATAACTTACGGTAAATGGCCCGCCTGGCTGACCGCCCAACGACCC
CCGCCCATTGACGTCAATAGTAACGCCAATAGGGACTTTCCATTGACGTCAATGGGTGGAGTATTTACGG
TAAACTGCCCACTTGGCAGTACATCAAGTGTATCATATGCCAAGTACGCCCCCTATTGACGTCAATGACG
GTAAATGGCCCGCCTGGCATTGTGCCCAGTACATGACCTTATGGGACTTTCCTACTTGGCAGTACATCTA
CGTATTAGTCATCGCTATTACCATGGTCGAGGTGAGCCCCACGTTCTGCTTCACTCTCCCCATCTCCCCC
CCCTCCCCACCCCCAATTTTGTATTTATTTATTTTTTAATTATTTTGTGCAGCGATGGGGGCGGGGGGGG
GGGGGGGGCGCGCGCCAGGCGGGGCGGGGCGGGGCGAGGGGCGGGGCGGGGCGAGGCGGAGAGGTGCGGC
GGCAGCCAATCAGAGCGGCGCGCTCCGAAAGTTTCCTTTTATGGCGAGGCGGCGGCGGCGGCGGCCCTAT
AAAAAGCGAAGCGCGCGGCGGGCGGGAGTCGCTGCGCGCTGCCTTCGCCCCGTGCCCCGCTCCGCCGCCG
CCTCGCGCCGCCCGCCCCGGCTCTGACTGACCGCGTTACTCCCACAGGTGAGCGGGCGGGACGGCCCTTC
TCCTCCGGGCTGTAATTAGCTGAGCAAGAGGTAAGGGTTTAAGGGATGGTTGGTTGGTGGGGTATTAATG
TTTAATTACCTGGAGCACCTGCCTGAAATCACTTTTTTTCAGGTTGGACCGGTGCCACCATGTACCCATA
CGATGTTCCAGATTACGCTTCGCCGAAGAAAAAGCGCAAGGTCGAAGCGTCCGACAAGAAGTACAGCATC
GGCCTGGCCATCGGCACCAACTCTGTGGGCTGGGCCGTGATCACCGACGAGTACAAGGTGCCCAGCAAGA
AATTCAAGGTGCTGGGCAACACCGACCGGCACAGCATCAAGAAGAACCTGATCGGAGCCCTGCTGTTCGA
CAGCGGCGAAACAGCCGAGGCCACCCGGCTGAAGAGAACCGCCAGAAGAAGATACACCAGACGGAAGAAC
CGGATCTGCTATCTGCAAGAGATCTTCAGCAACGAGATGGCCAAGGTGGACGACAGCTTCTTCCACAGAC
TGGAAGAGTCCTTCCTGGTGGAAGAGGATAAGAAGCACGAGCGGCACCCCATCTTCGGCAACATCGTGGA
CGAGGTGGCCTACCACGAGAAGTACCCCACCATCTACCACCTGAGAAAGAAACTGGTGGACAGCACCGAC
AAGGCCGACCTGCGGCTGATCTATCTGGCCCTGGCCCACATGATCAAGTTCCGGGGCCACTTCCTGATCG
AGGGCGACCTGAACCCCGACAACAGCGACGTGGACAAGCTGTTCATCCAGCTGGTGCAGACCTACAACCA
GCTGTTCGAGGAAAACCCCATCAACGCCAGCGGCGTGGACGCCAAGGCCATCCTGTCTGCCAGACTGAGC
AAGAGCAGACGGCTGGAAAATCTGATCGCCCAGCTGCCCGGCGAGAAGAAGAATGGCCTGTTCGGCAACC
TGATTGCCCTGAGCCTGGGCCTGACCCCCAACTTCAAGAGCAACTTCGACCTGGCCGAGGATGCCAAACT
GCAGCTGAGCAAGGACACCTACGACGACGACCTGGACAACCTGCTGGCCCAGATCGGCGACCAGTACGCC
GACCTGTTTCTGGCCGCCAAGAACCTGTCCGACGCCATCCTGCTGAGCGACATCCTGAGAGTGAACACCG
AGATCACCAAGGCCCCCCTGAGCGCCTCTATGATCAAGAGATACGACGAGCACCACCAGGACCTGACCCT
GCTGAAAGCTCTCGTGCGGCAGCAGCTGCCTGAGAAGTACAAAGAGATTTTCTTCGACCAGAGCAAGAAC
GGCTACGCCGGCTACATTGACGGCGGAGCCAGCCAGGAAGAGTTCTACAAGTTCATCAAGCCCATCCTGG
AAAAGATGGACGGCACCGAGGAACTGCTCGTGAAGCTGAACAGAGAGGACCTGCTGCGGAAGCAGCGGAC
CTTCGACAACGGCAGCATCCCCCACCAGATCCACCTGGGAGAGCTGCACGCCATTCTGCGGCGGCAGGAA
GATTTTTACCCATTCCTGAAGGACAACCGGGAAAAGATCGAGAAGATCCTGACCTTCCGCATCCCCTACT
ACGTGGGCCCTCTGGCCAGGGGAAACAGCAGATTCGCCTGGATGACCAGAAAGAGCGAGGAAACCATCAC
CCCCTGGAACTTCGAGGAAGTGGTGGACAAGGGCGCTTCCGCCCAGAGCTTCATCGAGCGGATGACCAAC
TTCGATAAGAACCTGCCCAACGAGAAGGTGCTGCCCAAGCACAGCCTGCTGTACGAGTACTTCACCGTGT
ATAACGAGCTGACCAAAGTGAAATACGTGACCGAGGGAATGAGAAAGCCCGCCTTCCTGAGCGGCGAGCA
GAAAAAGGCCATCGTGGACCTGCTGTTCAAGACCAACCGGAAAGTGACCGTGAAGCAGCTGAAAGAGGAC
TACTTCAAGAAAATCGAGTGCTTCGACTCCGTGGAAATCTCCGGCGTGGAAGATCGGTTCAACGCCTCCC
TGGGCACATACCACGATCTGCTGAAAATTATCAAGGACAAGGACTTCCTGGACAATGAGGAAAACGAGGA
CATTCTGGAAGATATCGTGCTGACCCTGACACTGTTTGAGGACAGAGAGATGATCGAGGAACGGCTGAAA
ACCTATGCCCACCTGTTCGACGACAAAGTGATGAAGCAGCTGAAGCGGCGGAGATACACCGGCTGGGGCA
GGCTGAGCCGGAAGCTGATCAACGGCATCCGGGACAAGCAGTCCGGCAAGACAATCCTGGATTTCCTGAA
GTCCGACGGCTTCGCCAACAGAAACTTCATGCAGCTGATCCACGACGACAGCCTGACCTTTAAAGAGGAC
ATCCAGAAAGCCCAGGTGTCCGGCCAGGGCGATAGCCTGCACGAGCACATTGCCAATCTGGCCGGCAGCC
CCGCCATTAAGAAGGGCATCCTGCAGACAGTGAAGGTGGTGGACGAGCTCGTGAAAGTGATGGGCCGGCA
CAAGCCCGAGAACATCGTGATCGAAATGGCCAGAGAGAACCAGACCACCCAGAAGGGACAGAAGAACAGC
CGCGAGAGAATGAAGCGGATCGAAGAGGGCATCAAAGAGCTGGGCAGCCAGATCCTGAAAGAACACCCCG
TGGAAAACACCCAGCTGCAGAACGAGAAGCTGTACCTGTACTACCTGCAGAATGGGCGGGATATGTACGT
GGACCAGGAACTGGACATCAACCGGCTGTCCGACTACGATGTGGACCATATCGTGCCTCAGAGCTTTCTG
AAGGACGACTCCATCGACAACAAGGTGCTGACCAGAAGCGACAAGAACCGGGGCAAGAGCGACAACGTGC
CCTCCGAAGAGGTCGTGAAGAAGATGAAGAACTACTGGCGGCAGCTGCTGAACGCCAAGCTGATTACCCA
GAGAAAGTTCGACAATCTGACCAAGGCCGAGAGAGGCGGCCTGAGCGAACTGGATAAGGCCGGCTTCATC
AAGAGACAGCTGGTGGAAACCCGGCAGATCACAAAGCACGTGGCACAGATCCTGGACTCCCGGATGAACA
CTAAGTACGACGAGAATGACAAGCTGATCCGGGAAGTGAAAGTGATCACCCTGAAGTCCAAGCTGGTGTC
CGATTTCCGGAAGGATTTCCAGTTTTACAAAGTGCGCGAGATCAACAACTACCACCACGCCCACGACGCC
TACCTGAACGCCGTCGTGGGAACCGCCCTGATCAAAAAGTACCCTAAGCTGGAAAGCGAGTTCGTGTACG
GCGACTACAAGGTGTACGACGTGCGGAAGATGATCGCCAAGAGCGAGCAGGAAATCGGCAAGGCTACCGC
CAAGTACTTCTTCTACAGCAACATCATGAACTTTTTCAAGACCGAGATTACCCTGGCCAACGGCGAGATC
CGGAAGCGGCCTCTGATCGAGACAAACGGCGAAACCGGGGAGATCGTGTGGGATAAGGGCCGGGATTTTG
CCACCGTGCGGAAAGTGCTGAGCATGCCCCAAGTGAATATCGTGAAAAAGACCGAGGTGCAGACAGGCGG
CTTCAGCAAAGAGTCTATCCTGCCCAAGAGGAACAGCGATAAGCTGATCGCCAGAAAGAAGGACTGGGAC
CCTAAGAAGTACGGCGGCTTCGACAGCCCCACCGTGGCCTATTCTGTGCTGGTGGTGGCCAAAGTGGAAA
AGGGCAAGTCCAAGAAACTGAAGAGTGTGAAAGAGCTGCTGGGGATCACCATCATGGAAAGAAGCAGCTT
CGAGAAGAATCCCATCGACTTTCTGGAAGCCAAGGGCTACAAAGAAGTGAAAAAGGACCTGATCATCAAG
CTGCCTAAGTACTCCCTGTTCGAGCTGGAAAACGGCCGGAAGAGAATGCTGGCCTCTGCCGGCGAACTGC
AGAAGGGAAACGAACTGGCCCTGCCCTCCAAATATGTGAACTTCCTGTACCTGGCCAGCCACTATGAGAA
GCTGAAGGGCTCCCCCGAGGATAATGAGCAGAAACAGCTGTTTGTGGAACAGCACAAGCACTACCTGGAC
GAGATCATCGAGCAGATCAGCGAGTTCTCCAAGAGAGTGATCCTGGCCGACGCTAATCTGGACAAAGTGC
TGTCCGCCTACAACAAGCACCGGGATAAGCCCATCAGAGAGCAGGCCGAGAATATCATCCACCTGTTTAC
CCTGACCAATCTGGGAGCCCCTGCCGCCTTCAAGTACTTTGACACCACCATCGACCGGAAGAGGTACACC
AGCACCAAAGAGGTGCTGGACGCCACCCTGATCCACCAGAGCATCACCGGCCTGTACGAGACACGGATCG
ACCTGTCTCAGCTGGGAGGCGACAGCCCCAAGAAGAAGAGAAAGGTGGAGGCCAGCTAAGAATTCCTAGA
GCTCGCTGATCAGCCTCGACTGTGCCTTCTAGTTGCCAGCCATCTGTTGTTTGCCCCTCCCCCGTGCCTT
CCTTGACCCTGGAAGGTGCCACTCCCACTGTCCTTTCCTAATAAAATGAGGAAATTGCATCGCATTGTCT
GAGTAGGTGTCATTCTATTCTGGGGGGTGGGGTGGGGCAGGACAGCAAGGGGGAGGATTGGGAAGAGAAT
AGCAGGCATGCTGGGGAGCGGCCGCTCTAGAACTAGTGGATCCCCCGGGCTGCAGGAATTCGATAATCCT
GCAGGAAAAAAGCACCGACTCGGTGCCACTTTTTCAAGTTGATAACGGACTAGCCTTATTTTAACTTGCT
ATTTCTAGCTCTAAAACGTCTTCTCGAAGACCCCGGTGTTTCGTCCTTTCCACAAGATATATAAAGCCAA
GAAATCGAAATACTTTCAAGTTACGGTAAGCATATGATAGTCCATTTTAAAACATAATTTTAAAACTGCA
AACTACCCAAGAAATTATTACTTTCTACGTCACGTATTTTGTACTAATATCTTTGTGTTTACAGTCAAAT
TAATTCCAATTATCTCTCTAACAGCCTTGTATCGTATATGCAAATATGAAGGAATCATGGGAAATAGGCC
CTCGCGGCCGCAGGAACCCCTAGTGATGGAGTTGGCCACTCCCTCTCTGCGCGCTCGCTCGCTCACTGAG
GCCGGGCGACCAAAGGTCGCCCGACGCCCGGGCTTTGCCCGGGCGGCCTCAGTGAGCGAGCGAGCGCGCA
GCTGCCTGCAGGGGCGCCTGATGCGGTATTTTCTCCTTACGCATCTGTGCGGTATTTCACACCGCATA
[95 nt withheld, positions 6299-6393]
T
[46 nt withheld, positions 6395-6440]
C
[141 nt withheld, positions 6442-6582]
CCTTTGACGTTGGAGTCCACGTTCTTT
[37 nt withheld, positions 6610-6646]
ACTCTATCTCGGGCTATTCTTTTGATTTATAAGGGATTTTGCCGATTTCGGTCTATTGGTTAAAAAATGA
GCTGATTTAACAAAAATTTAACGCGAATTTTAACAAAATATTAACGTTTACAATTTTATGGTGCACTCTC
AGTACAATCTGCTCTGATGCCGCATAGTTAAGCCAGCCCCGACACCCGCCAACACCCGCTGACGCGCCCT
GACGGGCTTGTCTGCTCCCGGCATCCGCTTACAGACAAGCTGTGACCGTCTCCGGGAGCTGCATGTGTCA
GAGGTTTTCACCGTCATCACCGAAACGCGCGAGACGAAAGGGCCTCGTGATACGCCTATTTTTATAGGTT
AATGTCATGATAATAATGGTTTCTTAGACGTCAGGTGGCACTTTTCGGGGAAATGTGCGCGGAACCCCTA
TTTGTTTATTTTTCTAAATACATTCAAATATGTATCCGCTCATGAGACAATAACCCTGATAAATGCTTCA
ATAATATTGAAAAAGGAAGAGTATGAGTATTCAACATTTCCGTGTCGCCCTTATTCCCTTTTTTGCGGCA
TTTTGCCTTCCTGTTTTTGCTCACCCAGAAACGCTGGTGAAAGTAAAAGATGCTGAAGATCAGTTGGGTG
CACGAGTGGGTTACATCGAACTGGATCTCAACAGCGGTAAGATCCTTGAGAGTTTTCGCCCCGAAGAACG
TTTTCCAATGATGAGCACTTTTAAAGTTCTGCTATGTGGCGCGGTATTATCCCGTATTGACGCCGGGCAA
GAGCAACTCGGTCGCCGCATACACTATTCTCAGAATGACTTGGTTGAGTACTCACCAGTCACAGAAAAGC
ATCTTACGGATGGCATGACAGTAAGAGAATTATGCAGTGCTGCCATAACCATGAGTGATAACACTGCGGC
CAACTTACTTCTGACAACGATCGGAGGACCGAAGGAGCTAACCGCTTTTTTGCACAACATGGGGGATCAT
GTAACTCGCCTTGATCGTTGGGAACCGGAGCTGAATGAAGCCATACCAAACGACGAGCGTGACACCACGA
TGCCTGTAGCAATGGCAACAACGTTGCGCAAACTATTAACTGGCGAACTACTTACTCTAGCTTCCCGGCA
ACAATTAATAGACTGGATGGAGGCGGATAAAGTTGCAGGACCACTTCTGCGCTCGGCCCTTCCGGCTGGC
TGGTTTATTGCTGATAAATCTGGAGCCGGTGAGCGTGGAAGCCGCGGTATCATTGCAGCACTGGGGCCAG
ATGGTAAGCCCTCCCGTATCGTAGTTATCTACACGACGGGGAGTCAGGCAACTATGGATGAACGAAATAG
ACAGATCGCTGAGATAGGTGCCTCACTGATTAAGCATTGGTAACTGTCAGACCAAGTTTACTCATATATA
CTTTAGATTGATTTAAAACTTCATTTTTAATTTAAAAGGATCTAGGTGAAGATCCTTTTTGATAATCTCA
TGACCAAAATCCCTTAACGTGAGTTTTCGTTCCACTGAGCGTCAGACCCCGTAGAAAAGATCAAAGGATC
TTCTTGAGATCCTTTTTTTCTGCGCGTAATCTGCTGCTTGCAAACAAAAAAACCACCGCTACCAGCGGTG
GTTTGTTTGCCGGATCAAGAGCTACCAACTCTTTTTCCGAAGGTAACTGGCTTCAGCAGAGCGCAGATAC
CAAATACTGTTCTTCTAGTGTAGCCGTAGTTAGGCCACCACTTCAAGAACTCTGTAGCACCGCCTACATA
CCTCGCTCTGCTAATCCTGTTACCAGTGGCTGCTGCCAGTGGCGATAAGTCGTGTCTTACCGGGTTGGAC
TCAAGACGATAGTTACCGGATAAGGCGCAGCGGTCGGGCTGAACGGGGGGTTCGTGCACACAGCCCAGCT
TGGAGCGAACGACCTACACCGAACTGAGATACCTACAGCGTGAGCTATGAGAAAGCGCCACGCTTCCCGA
AGGGAGAAAGGCGGACAGGTATCCGGTAAGCGGCAGGGTCGGAACAGGAGAGCGCACGAGGGAGCTTCCA
GGGGGAAACGCCTGGTATCTTTATAGTCCTGTCGGGTTTCGCCACCTCTGACTTGAGCGTCGATTTTTGT
GATGCTCGTCAGGGGGGCGGAGCCTATGGAAAAACGCCAGCAACGCGGCCTTTTTACGGTTCCTGGCCTT
TTGCTGGCCTTTTGCTCACATGT
Features (pLannotate 1.2.2; 21 found; start..end, strand, type, name):
      1..241     +  promoter       U6 promoter: RNA polymerase III promoter for human U6 snRNA
    268..343     +  misc_RNA       gRNA scaffold: guide RNA scaffold for the Streptococcus pyogenes CRISPR/Cas9 system
    350..393     +  misc_RNA       gRNA scaffold (fragment): guide RNA scaffold for the Streptococcus pyogenes CRISPR/Cas9 system
    440..725     +  enhancer       CMV enhancer: human cytomegalovirus immediate early enhancer; contains an 18-bp deletion relative to the standard CMV enhancer
    727..1004    +  promoter       chicken β-actin promoter: No description available
   1005..1232    +  intron         hybrid intron: hybrid between chicken β-actin (CBA) and minute virus of mice (MMV) introns (Gray et al., 2011)
   1253..1280    +  CDS            3xHA (fragment): three tandem HA epitope tags
   1313..3028    +  CDS            Cas9(N): N-terminal portion of Streptococcus pyogenes Cas9 (Zetsche et al., 2015)
   2915..5413    +  CDS            Cas9(C): C-terminal portion of Streptococcus pyogenes Cas9 (Zetsche et al., 2015)
   5480..5591    +  polyA_signal   bGH poly(A) signal: bovine growth hormone polyadenylation signal
   5688..5735    +  misc_feature   MCS (fragment): pBluescript multiple cloning site
   5752..5827    -  misc_RNA       gRNA scaffold: guide RNA scaffold for the Streptococcus pyogenes CRISPR/Cas9 system
   5853..6093    -  promoter       U6 promoter: RNA polymerase III promoter for human U6 snRNA
   6102..6242    +  repeat_region  AAV2 ITR: inverted terminal repeat of adeno-associated virus serotype 2 inverted
   6247..6298    -  misc_feature   bom (fragment): basis of mobility region from pBR322
   6317..6772    +  rep_origin     f1 ori (sequence partly withheld): f1 bacteriophage origin of replication; arrow indicates direction of (+) strand synthesis
   6773..6822    -  misc_feature   bom (fragment): basis of mobility region from pBR322
   6924..6959    -  CDS            rop (fragment): Rop protein, which maintains plasmids at low copy number; rop
   7054..7158    +  promoter       AmpR promoter: bla
   7159..8019    +  CDS            AmpR: β-lactamase; bla; confers resistance to ampicillin, carbenicillin, and related antibiotics
   8190..8778    +  rep_origin     ori: high-copy-number ColE1/pMB1/pBR322/pUC origin of replication
