[The description below was written by a language model from this plasmid's Addgene catalogue record and pLannotate feature annotations shown in this document.]
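Description:
pDG335 is a mammalian expression CRISPR plasmid of about 8.8 kb derived from pX335-U6-Chimeric_BB-CBh-hSpCas9n(D10A), modified by adding a second U6-gRNA scaffold cassette so that two custom guide RNAs and the Cas9 nickase are delivered from a single vector. It is propagated in E. coli as a high-copy plasmid through a ColE1/pUC-type origin and selected with ampicillin via the β-lactamase gene. An f1 phage origin and a single annotated AAV2 ITR are also present as backbone remnants, along with small bom and rop fragments that have no evident functional role.

The protein payload is a humanized Streptococcus pyogenes Cas9 carrying the D10A mutation, which inactivates one nuclease domain so the enzyme nicks only one DNA strand. It is driven by the CBh promoter, annotated here as a CMV enhancer, chicken β-actin promoter and hybrid intron. The record lists an N-terminal HA tag, the feature table detects an HA-tag fragment just upstream of the coding sequence, and transcription terminates at a bGH polyadenylation signal. One human U6 (RNA polymerase III) promoter with an SpCas9 gRNA scaffold sits upstream of the Cas9 cassette. The second U6-scaffold unit was inserted at a NotI site downstream of the poly(A) signal and lies in the opposite orientation.

According to the record, both guide sequences can be cloned in a one-step reaction. Pairing two guides with the nickase produces offset nicks on opposite strands that together form a double-strand break, a strategy the depositor intends for genome editing, including mouse targeting, without off-target cutting.
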