Addgene plasmid #100899: pDG335
Purpose: SpCas9n (D10A Nickase mutant) with a cloning backbone for 2 custom gRNAs which can be cloned in via a one-step reaction. For generation of DSBs with no off-target cuts.
Depositing lab: Paul Thomas. Depositing organization: Adelaide University. Publication: Versatile single-step-assembly CRISPR/Cas9 vectors for dual gRNA expression. Adikusuma F, Pfitzner C, Thomas PQ. PLoS One. 2017 Dec 6;12(12):e0187236. doi: 10.1371/journal.pone.0187236. eCollection 2017. PONE-D-17-32080 PubMed 29211736.
Backbone
  Vector backbone: pX335-U6-Chimeric_BB-CBh-hSpCas9n(D10A)
  Backbone size w/o insert (bp): 8434
  Total vector size (bp): 8840
  Modifications to backbone: Insertion of 2nd U6-gRNA scaffold.
  Vector type: Mammalian Expression, Mouse Targeting, CRISPR
Growth in bacteria
  Bacterial resistance: Ampicillin, 100 μg/mL
  Growth temperature: 37°C
  Growth strain: DH5alpha
  Copy number: High Copy
Gene/Insert 1
  Gene/Insert name: humanized CRISPR associated protein 9 Nickase (alt names: Cas9n; hSpCas9n)
  Species: Streptococcus pyogenes
  Insert size (bp): 4101
  Mutation: D10A mutant converts to Nickase
  Promoter: CBh
  Tag / fusion protein: HA (N terminal on insert)
  Cloning method: Unknown
  Sequencing primers: 5′ Unknown
Gene/Insert 2
  Gene/Insert name: U6-gRNA scaffold 1
  Insert size (bp): 342
  Promoter: U6
  Cloning method: Unknown
  Sequencing primers: 5′ Unknown
Gene/Insert 3
  Gene/Insert name: U6-gRNA scaffold 2
  Insert size (bp): 343
  Promoter: U6
  Cloning method: Restriction Enzyme; 5′ cloning site NotI (not destroyed); 3′ cloning site NotI (not destroyed)
  Sequencing primers: 5′ bgh PA F TGCATCGCATTGTCTGAGTAGG
Resource information
  A portion of this plasmid was derived from a plasmid made by: Feng Zhang
Terms and licenses: Academic/Nonprofit Terms; Industry Terms: Not Available to Industry
Depositor comments: Modified from pX335-U6-Chimeric_BB-CBh-hSpCas9n(D10A) (https://www.addgene.org/42335/)
How to cite: pDG335 was a gift from Paul Thomas (Addgene plasmid # 100899 ; http://n2t.net/addgene:100899 ; RRID:Addgene_100899)
